LOCUS       Exported 4978 bp ds-DNA circular SYN 13-MAY-2021
DEFINITION  synthetic circular DNA
ACCESSION   .
VERSION     .
KEYWORDS    pGC244
SOURCE      synthetic DNA construct
  ORGANISM  synthetic DNA construct
REFERENCE   1 (bases 1 to 4978)
  AUTHORS   Voutev R, Hubbard EJ
  TITLE     A ""FLP-Out"" system for controlled gene expression in
            Caenorhabditis elegans.
  JOURNAL   Genetics. 2008 Sep . 180(1):103-19.
  PUBMED    18723890
REFERENCE   2 (bases 1 to 4978)
  AUTHORS   .
  TITLE     Direct Submission
  JOURNAL   Exported May 13, 2021 from SnapGene Server 1.1.58
            http://www.snapgene.com
FEATURES             Location/Qualifiers
     source          1..4978
                     /organism="synthetic DNA construct"
                     /mol_type="other DNA"
     protein_bind    complement(78..125)
                     /label=FRT
                     /bound_moiety="FLP recombinase from the Saccharomyces
                     cerevisiae 2u plasmid"
                     /note="FLP-mediated recombination occurs in the 8-bp core
                     sequence TCTAGAAA (Turan and Bode, 2011)."
     protein_bind    199..323
                     /gene="mutant version of attR"
                     /label=attR4
                     /bound_moiety="LR Clonase(TM)"
                     /note="recombination site for the Gateway(R) LR reaction"
     CDS             complement(364..669)
                     /codon_start=1
                     /gene="ccdB"
                     /product="CcdB, a bacterial toxin that poisons DNA gyrase"
                     /label=ccdB
                     /note="Plasmids containing the ccdB gene cannot be
                     propagated in standard E. coli strains."
                     /translation="MQFKVYTYKRESRYRLFVDVQSDIIDTPGRRMVIPLASARLLSDK
                     VPRELYPVVHIGDESWRMMTTDMASVPVSVIGEEVADLSHRENDIKNAINLMFWGI"
     primer_bind     complement(466..485)
                     /label=ccdB-fwd
                     /note="ccdB gene, forward primer"
     CDS             complement(1011..1670)
                     /codon_start=1
                     /gene="cat"
                     /product="chloramphenicol acetyltransferase"
                     /label=CmR
                     /note="confers resistance to chloramphenicol"
                     /translation="MEKKITGYTTVDISQWHRKEHFEAFQSVAQCTYNQTVQLDITAFL
                     KTVKKNKHKFYPAFIHILARLMNAHPEFRMAMKDGELVIWDSVHPCYTVFHEQTETFSS
                     LWSEYHDDFRQFLHIYSQDVACYGENLAYFPKGFIENMFFVSANPWVSFTSFDLNVANM
                     DNFFAPVFTMGKYYTQGDKVLMPLAIQVHHAVCDGFHVGRMLNELQQYCDEWQGGA"
     primer_bind     1585..1604
                     /label=CAT-R
                     /note="Chloramphenicol resistance gene, reverse primer"
     promoter        complement(1724..1754)
                     /label=lac UV5 promoter
                     /note="E. coli lac promoter with an ""up"" mutation"
     protein_bind    complement(1780..1903)
                     /gene="mutant version of attR"
                     /label=attR3
                     /bound_moiety="LR Clonase(TM)"
                     /note="recombination site for the Gateway(R) LR reaction"
     primer_bind     complement(2418..2440)
                     /label=pGEX 3'
                     /note="pGEX vectors, reverse primer"
     primer_bind     2540..2559
                     /label=pRS-marker
                     /note="pRS vectors, use to sequence yeast selectable
                     marker"
     primer_bind     complement(2637..2655)
                     /label=pBRforEco
                     /note="pBR322 vectors, upsteam of EcoRI site, forward
                     primer"
     promoter        2723..2827
                     /gene="bla"
                     /label=AmpR promoter
     CDS             2828..3688
                     /codon_start=1
                     /gene="bla"
                     /product="beta-lactamase"
                     /label=AmpR
                     /note="confers resistance to ampicillin, carbenicillin, and
                     related antibiotics"
                     /translation="MSIQHFRVALIPFFAAFCLPVFAHPETLVKVKDAEDQLGARVGYI
                     ELDLNSGKILESFRPEERFPMMSTFKVLLCGAVLSRIDAGQEQLGRRIHYSQNDLVEYS
                     PVTEKHLTDGMTVRELCSAAITMSDNTAANLLLTTIGGPKELTAFLHNMGDHVTRLDRW
                     EPELNEAIPNDERDTTMPVAMATTLRKLLTGELLTLASRQQLIDWMEADKVAGPLLRSA
                     LPAGWFIADKSGAGERGSRGIIAALGPDGKPSRIVVIYTTGSQATMDERNRQIAEIGAS
                     LIKHW"
     primer_bind     complement(3046..3065)
                     /label=Amp-R
                     /note="Ampicillin resistance gene, reverse primer"
     rep_origin      3859..4447
                     /direction=RIGHT
                     /label=ori
                     /note="high-copy-number ColE1/pMB1/pBR322/pUC origin of
                     replication"
     primer_bind     4348..4367
                     /label=pBR322ori-F
                     /note="pBR322 origin, forward primer"
     primer_bind     4601..4618
                     /label=L4440
                     /note="L4440 vector, forward primer"
     protein_bind    4735..4756
                     /label=CAP binding site
                     /bound_moiety="E. coli catabolite activator protein"
                     /note="CAP binding activates transcription in the presence
                     of cAMP."
     promoter        4771..4801
                     /label=lac promoter
                     /note="promoter for the E. coli lac operon"
     protein_bind    4809..4825
                     /label=lac operator
                     /bound_moiety="lac repressor encoded by lacI"
                     /note="The lac repressor binds to the lac operator to
                     inhibit transcription in E. coli. This inhibition can be
                     relieved by adding lactose or
                     isopropyl-beta-D-thiogalactopyranoside (IPTG)."
     primer_bind     4814..4836
                     /label=M13/pUC Reverse
                     /note="In lacZ gene"
     primer_bind     4833..4849
                     /label=M13 rev
                     /note="common sequencing primer, one of multiple similar
                     variants"
     primer_bind     4833..4849
                     /label=M13 Reverse
                     /note="In lacZ gene. Also called M13-rev"
ORIGIN
        1 aagcttgcat gcctgcaggt cgactctaga ccgcggtttt ggcgcggatc cactagttct
       61 agcttcaaaa gcgctctgaa gttcctatac tttctagaga ataggaactt cggaatagga
      121 acttcaagat ccccgggtat gtttcgaatg atactaacat aacatagaac attttcagga
      181 gctcattacg ccaagctatc aactttgtat agaaaagttg aacgagaaac gtaaaatgat
      241 ataaatatca atatattaaa ttagattttg cataaaaaac agactacata atactgtaaa
      301 acacaacata tccagtcact atggtcgacc tgcagactgg ctgtgtataa gggagcctga
      361 catttatatt ccccagaaca tcaggttaat ggcgtttttg atgtcatttt cgcggtggct
      421 gagatcagcc acttcttccc cgataacgga gaccggcaca ctggccatat cggtggtcat
      481 catgcgccag ctttcatccc cgatatgcac caccgggtaa agttcacggg ggactttatc
      541 tgacagcaga cgtgcactgg ccagggggat caccatccgt cgcccgggcg tgtcaataat
      601 atcactctgt acatccacaa acagacgata acggctctct cttttatagg tgtaaacctt
      661 aaactgcatt tcaccagccc ctgttctcgt cggcaaaaga gccgttcatt tcaataaacc
      721 gggcgacctc agccatccct tcctgatttt ccgctttcca gcgttcggca cgcagacgac
      781 gggcttcatt ctgcatggtt gtgcttaccg aaccggagat attgacatca tatatgcctt
      841 gagcaactga tagctgtcgc tgtcaactgt cactgtaata cgctgcttca tagcatacct
      901 ctttttgaca tacttcgggt atacatatca gtatatattc ttataccgca aaaatcagcg
      961 cgcaaatacg catactgtta tctggctttt agtaagccgg atcctctaga ttacgccccg
     1021 ccctgccact catcgcagta ctgttgtaat tcattaagca ttctgccgac atggaagcca
     1081 tcacaaacgg catgatgaac ctgaatcgcc agcggcatca gcaccttgtc gccttgcgta
     1141 taatatttgc ccatggtgaa aacgggggcg aagaagttgt ccatattggc cacgtttaaa
     1201 tcaaaactgg tgaaactcac ccagggattg gctgagacga aaaacatatt ctcaataaac
     1261 cctttaggga aataggccag gttttcaccg taacacgcca catcttgcga atatatgtgt
     1321 agaaactgcc ggaaatcgtc gtggtattca ctccagagcg atgaaaacgt ttcagtttgc
     1381 tcatggaaaa cggtgtaaca agggtgaaca ctatcccata tcaccagctc accgtctttc
     1441 attgccatac ggaattccgg atgagcattc atcaggcggg caagaatgtg aataaaggcc
     1501 ggataaaact tgtgcttatt tttctttacg gtctttaaaa aggccgtaat atccagctga
     1561 acggtctggt tataggtaca ttgagcaact gactgaaatg cctcaaaatg ttctttacga
     1621 tgccattggg atatatcaac ggtggtatat ccagtgattt ttttctccat tttagcttcc
     1681 ttagctcctg aaaatctcga cggatcctaa ctcaaaatcc acacattata cgagccggaa
     1741 gcataaagtg taaagcctgg gggtgcctaa tgcggccgcc atagtgactg gatatgttgt
     1801 gttttacagt attatgtagt ctgtttttta tgcaaaatct aatttaatat attgatattt
     1861 atatcatttt acgtttctcg ttcaacttta ttatacatag ttgataattc actgggctag
     1921 ccggccatac aagtaatccg gatgatcgac gccaacgtcg ttgaattttc aaattttaaa
     1981 tactgaatat ttgttttttt tcctattatt tatttattct ctttgtgttt tttttcttgc
     2041 tttctaaaaa attaattcaa tccaaatcta aacatgagcg gttttttttc tctttccgtc
     2101 tcccaattcg tattccgctc ctctcatctg aacacaatgt gcaagtttat ttatcttctc
     2161 gctttcattt cattaggacg tggggggaat tggtggaagg gggaaacaca caaaaggatg
     2221 atggaaatga aataaggaca cacaatatgc aacaacattc aattcagaaa tatggaggaa
     2281 ggtttaaaag aaaacataaa aatatataga ggaggaagga aaactagtaa aaaataagca
     2341 aagaaattag gcgaacgatg agaattgtcc tcgcttgggc cctttcgtct cgcgcgtttc
     2401 ggtgatgacg gtgaaaacct ctgacacatg cagctcccgg agacggtcac agcttgtctg
     2461 taagcggatg ccgggagcag acaagcccgt cagggcgcgt cagcgggtgt tggcgggtgt
     2521 cggggctggc ttaactatgc ggcatcagag cagattgtac tgagagtgca ccatatgcgg
     2581 tgtgaaatac cgcacagatg cgtaaggaga aaataccgca tcaggcggcc ttaagggcct
     2641 cgtgatacgc ctatttttat aggttaatgt catgataata atggtttctt agacgtcagg
     2701 tggcactttt cggggaaatg tgcgcggaac ccctatttgt ttatttttct aaatacattc
     2761 aaatatgtat ccgctcatga gacaataacc ctgataaatg cttcaataat attgaaaaag
     2821 gaagagtatg agtattcaac atttccgtgt cgcccttatt cccttttttg cggcattttg
     2881 ccttcctgtt tttgctcacc cagaaacgct ggtgaaagta aaagatgctg aagatcagtt
     2941 gggtgcacga gtgggttaca tcgaactgga tctcaacagc ggtaagatcc ttgagagttt
     3001 tcgccccgaa gaacgttttc caatgatgag cacttttaaa gttctgctat gtggcgcggt
     3061 attatcccgt attgacgccg ggcaagagca actcggtcgc cgcatacact attctcagaa
     3121 tgacttggtt gagtactcac cagtcacaga aaagcatctt acggatggca tgacagtaag
     3181 agaattatgc agtgctgcca taaccatgag tgataacact gcggccaact tacttctgac
     3241 aacgatcgga ggaccgaagg agctaaccgc ttttttgcac aacatggggg atcatgtaac
     3301 tcgccttgat cgttgggaac cggagctgaa tgaagccata ccaaacgacg agcgtgacac
     3361 cacgatgcct gtagcaatgg caacaacgtt gcgcaaacta ttaactggcg aactacttac
     3421 tctagcttcc cggcaacaat taatagactg gatggaggcg gataaagttg caggaccact
     3481 tctgcgctcg gcccttccgg ctggctggtt tattgctgat aaatctggag ccggtgagcg
     3541 tgggtctcgc ggtatcattg cagcactggg gccagatggt aagccctccc gtatcgtagt
     3601 tatctacacg acggggagtc aggcaactat ggatgaacga aatagacaga tcgctgagat
     3661 aggtgcctca ctgattaagc attggtaact gtcagaccaa gtttactcat atatacttta
     3721 gattgattta aaacttcatt tttaatttaa aaggatctag gtgaagatcc tttttgataa
     3781 tctcatgacc aaaatccctt aacgtgagtt ttcgttccac tgagcgtcag accccgtaga
     3841 aaagatcaaa ggatcttctt gagatccttt ttttctgcgc gtaatctgct gcttgcaaac
     3901 aaaaaaacca ccgctaccag cggtggtttg tttgccggat caagagctac caactctttt
     3961 tccgaaggta actggcttca gcagagcgca gataccaaat actgtccttc tagtgtagcc
     4021 gtagttaggc caccacttca agaactctgt agcaccgcct acatacctcg ctctgctaat
     4081 cctgttacca gtggctgctg ccagtggcga taagtcgtgt cttaccgggt tggactcaag
     4141 acgatagtta ccggataagg cgcagcggtc gggctgaacg gggggttcgt gcacacagcc
     4201 cagcttggag cgaacgacct acaccgaact gagataccta cagcgtgagc attgagaaag
     4261 cgccacgctt cccgaaggga gaaaggcgga caggtatccg gtaagcggca gggtcggaac
     4321 aggagagcgc acgagggagc ttccaggggg aaacgcctgg tatctttata gtcctgtcgg
     4381 gtttcgccac ctctgacttg agcgtcgatt tttgtgatgc tcgtcagggg ggcggagcct
     4441 atggaaaaac gccagcaacg cggccttttt acggttcctg gccttttgct ggccttttgc
     4501 tcacatgttc tttcctgcgt tatcccctga ttctgtggat aaccgtatta ccgcctttga
     4561 gtgagctgat accgctcgcc gcagccgaac gaccgagcgc agcgagtcag tgagcgagga
     4621 agcggaagag cgcccaatac gcaaaccgcc tctccccgcg cgttggccga ttcattaatg
     4681 cagctggcac gacaggtttc ccgactggaa agcgggcagt gagcgcaacg caattaatgt
     4741 gagttagctc actcattagg caccccaggc tttacacttt atgcttccgg ctcgtatgtt
     4801 gtgtggaatt gtgagcggat aacaatttca cacaggaaac agctatgacc atgattacgc
     4861 caagctgtaa gtttaaacat gatcttacta actaactatt ctcatttaaa ttttcagagc
     4921 ttaaaaatgg ctgaaatcac tcacaacgat ggatacgcta acaacttgga aatgaaat
//
