[The description below was written by a language model from this plasmid's Addgene catalogue record and the feature table of its GenBank file.]
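Description:
pGC244 is a 4,978 bp high-copy bacterial plasmid built on the pGC231 backbone. It serves as a Gateway destination vector within a FLP/FRT "FLP-Out" toolkit for controlled gene expression in Caenorhabditis elegans. It replicates in E. coli from a ColE1/pUC-type origin and carries two selectable markers: a beta-lactamase gene with its own promoter on the backbone for ampicillin resistance, and a chloramphenicol acetyltransferase gene inside the Gateway cassette. Because the cassette also encodes CcdB, a toxin that poisons DNA gyrase, the unrecombined plasmid has to be maintained in a ccdB-tolerant strain such as DB3.1. Remnants of a lacZ-type cloning region (CAP site, lac promoter and operator, M13 reverse primer site) lie upstream of the payload.

The insert is named "<iA-Gateway(attR4-attR3)::let-858(3')". The feature table shows a single FRT site in reverse orientation, the target of the yeast 2µ plasmid FLP recombinase, followed by an attR4–attR3 cassette containing ccdB and CmR. In an LR Clonase reaction, a sequence supplied from compatible entry clones replaces this counterselectable cassette, placing it downstream of the FRT. The insert name indicates that a let-858 3' region from C. elegans follows the cassette; this would occupy the unannotated stretch after attR3, but it is not marked in the feature table. The "iA" element is not defined in the record either.

No worm promoter is annotated, and only one FRT is present. This suggests the plasmid provides one module of a FLP-Out design, in which FLP-mediated excision between FRT sites switches on a downstream gene, rather than a complete expression construct.
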