Addgene plasmid #19672: pGC244
Depositing lab: Jane Hubbard. Depositing organization: NYU Grossman School of Medicine. Publication: A "FLP-Out" system for controlled gene expression in Caenorhabditis elegans. Voutev R, Hubbard EJ. Genetics. 2008 Sep;180(1):103-19. doi: 10.1534/genetics.108.090274. PubMed 18723890.
Backbone
  Vector backbone: pGC231
  Vector type: FLP/FRT
Growth in bacteria
  Bacterial resistance: Chloramphenicol and Ampicillin, 25 & 100 μg/mL
  Growth temperature: 37°C
  Growth strain: DB3.1
  Growth instructions: DB3.1 cells
  Copy number: High Copy
Gene/Insert
  Gene/Insert name: <iA-Gateway(attR4-attR3)::let-858(3’)
  Species: C. elegans (nematode), S. cerevisiae (budding yeast)
  Cloning method: Restriction Enzyme
  Sequencing primers: 5′ M13R
Terms and licenses: Academic/Nonprofit Terms; Industry Terms: Not Available to Industry
How to cite: pGC244 was a gift from Jane Hubbard (Addgene plasmid # 19672 ; http://n2t.net/addgene:19672 ; RRID:Addgene_19672)
