>Addgene plasmid #19672 | pGC244 | addgene partial sequence | sequence record 25497 | 19672 with M13R
TTTAACTGATCTTACTAACTAACTATTCTCATTTAAATTTTCAGAGCTTAAAAATGGCTGAAATCACTCA
CAACGATGGATACGCTAACAACTTGGAAATGAAATAAGCTTGCATGCCTGCAGGTCGACTCTAGACCGCG
GTTTTGGCGCGGATCCACTAGTTCTAGCTTCAAAAGCGCTCTGAAGTTCCTATACTTTCTAGAGAATAGG
AACTTCGGAATAGGAACTTCAAGATCCCCGGGTATGTTTCGAATGATACTAACATAACATAGAACATTTT
CAGGAGCTCATTACGCCAAGCTATCAACTTTGTATAGAAAAGTTGAACGAGAAACGTAAAATGATATAAA
TATCAATATATTAAATTAGATTTTGCATAAAAAACAGACTACATAATACTGTAAAACACAACATATCCAG
TCACTATGGTCGACCTGCAGACTGGCTGTGTATAAGGGAGCCTGACATTTATATTCCCCAGAACATCAGG
TTAATGGCGTTTTTGATGTCATTTTCGCGGTGGCTGAGATCAGCCACTTCTTCCCCGATAACGGAGACCG
GCACACTGGCCATATCGGTGGTCATCATGCGCCAGCTTTCATCCCCAA
